>Addgene plasmid #91092 | pMOD_C2813 | addgene full sequence | sequence record 182059 | Addgene NGS Result
GCCTTGACGGCAAAATCCCTTAACGTGAGTTTTCGTTCCACTGAGCGTCAGACCCCGTAGAAAAGATCAA
AGGATCTTCTTGAGATCCTTTTTTTCTGCGCGTAATCTGCTGCTTGCAAACAAAAAAACCACCGCTACCA
GCGGTGGTTTGTTTGCCGGATCAAGAGCTACTAACTCTTTTTCCGAAGGTAACTGGCTTCAGCAGAGCGC
AGATACCAAATACTGTTCTTCTAGTGTAGCCGTAGTTAGGCCACCACTTCAAGAACTCTGTAGCACCGCC
TACATACCTCGCTCTGCTAATCCTGTTACCAGTGGCTGCTGCCAGTGGCGATAAGTCGTGTCTTACCGGG
TTGGACTCAAGACGATAGTTACCGGATAAGGCGCAGCGGTCGGGCTGAACGGGGGGTTCGTGCTCACAGC
CCAGCTTGGAGCGAACGACCTACACCGAACTGAGATACCTACAGCGTGAGCTATGAGAAAGCGCCACGCT
TCCCGAAGGGAGAAAGGCGGACAGGTATCCGGTAAGCGGCAGGGTCGGAACAGGAGAGCGCACGAGGGAG
CTTCCAGGGGGAAACGCCTGGTATCTTTATAGTCCTGTCGGGTTTCGCCACCTCTGACTTGAGCGTCGAT
TTTTGTGATGCTCGTCAGGGGGGCGGAGCCTATGGAAAAACGCCAGCAACGCGGCCTTTTTACGGTTCCT
GGCCTTTTGCTGGCCTTTTGCTCACATGTTCTTTCCTGCGTTATCCCCTGATTCTGTGGATAACCGTATT
ACCGCCTTTGAGTGAGCTGATACCGCTCGCCGCAGCCGAACGACCGAGCGCAGCGAGTCAGTGAGCGAGG
AAGCGGAAGAGCGCCCACCTGCAACGCCGGCGTAATATGGCGCGCCGAAGCCAACTAAACAAGACCATAA
CCATGGTGACATTTGACATAGTTGTTTACTACTTGCTTGAGCCCCACCCTTGCTTATCGGTTGAACATTA
CAAGATACACTGCGGGTGGCCTAAGGCACACCGTCCGAAACCGGCAAACCAAGCCTGATCGCCGAAATCC
AAAATCACTACCGGCAATCTCTAAAGTTTATTTCATCCTTATATGACGAGGAAAGAAAAGAAGAGAGAAA
TAATATCTTAACTTCTAAATCAGTCGCGTCAACTTTCTCGGCTAAGAAAGTGAGCACTATCATTTCGAAG
ACCATGTCATGAGTGCCGACTTGCCATATCTTATTATATTCTTATTTATTTAATTATAATCCCATTGCAA
TACGTCTATTCTATCATGGCCTGCCACTAACGCTCCGTCTAACGTCGTTAAGCCATTGTCATAAGCGGCT
GCTCAAAACTCTTCCCGGTGGAGGCGAGGCGTTAACGGCGTCTACAAATCTAACGGCCACCAACCATCCA
GCCGCCTCTCGAAAGCTCCGCTCCGATCGCGGAAATTGCGTGGCGGAGACGAGCGGGCTCCTCTCACACG
GCCCGGAACCGTCACGGCACGGGTGGGGGATTCCTTCCCCAACCCTCCCCACCTCTCCTCCCCCCGTCGC
AGCCCATAAATACAGGGCCCTCCGCGCCTCTTCCCACAATCTCACATCGTCTCATCGTTCGGAGCGCACA
ACCCCCGGGTTCCAAATCCAAATTGCTCTCCTCGCGACCCTCGGCGATCCTTCCCCCGCTTCAAGGTACG
GCGATCGTCTCCCCCGTCCTCTTGCCCCATCTCCTCGCTCGGCGTGGTTTGGTGGTTCTGCTTGGTCTGT
GGCTAGGAACTAGGCTGAGGCGTTGACGAAATCATGCTAGATCCGCGTGTTTCCTGATCGTGGGTGGCTG
GGAGGTGGGGTTTTCGTGTAGATCTGATCGGTTCCGCTGTTTATCCTGTCATGCTCATGTGATTTGTGGG
GATTTTAGGTCGTTTGTCCGGGAATCGTGGGGTTGCTTCTAGGCTGTTCGTAGATGAGATCGTTCTCACG
ATCTGCTGGGTCGCTGCCTAGGTTCAGCTAGGTCTGCCCTGTTTTTGGGTTCGTTTTCGGGATCTGTACG
TGCATCTATTATCTGGTTCGATGGTGCTAGCTAGGAACAAACAACTGATTCGTCCGATCGATTGTTTTGT
TGCCATGTGCAAGGTTAGGTCGTTATCTGATTGCTGTAGATCAGAGTAGAATAAGATCATCACAAGCTAG
CTCTTGGGCTTATTATGAATCTGCGTTTGTTGCATGATTAAGATGATTATGCTTTTTCTTATGCTGCCGT
TTGTATATGATGCGGTAGCTTTTAACTGAATAGCACACCTTTCCTGTTTAGTTAGATTAGATTAGATTGC
ATGATAGATGAGGATATATGCTGCTACATCAGTTTGATGATTCTCTGGTACCTCATAATCAACTAGCTCA
TGTGCTTAAATTGAAACTGCATGTGCCACATGATTAAGATGCTAAGATTGGTGAAGATATATACGCTGCT
GTTCCTATAGGATCCTGTAGCTTTTACCTGGTCAACATGCATCGTCCTGTTATGGATAGATATGCATGAT
AGATGAAGATATGTACTGCTACAATTTGATGATTCTTTTGTGCACCTGATGATCATGCATGCTCTTTGCC
CTTACTTTGATATACTTGGATGATGGCATGCTTAGTACTAATGATGTGATGAACACACATGACCTGTTGG
TATGAATATGATGTTGCTGTTTGCTTGTGATGAGTTCTGTTTGTTTACTGCTAGGCACTTACCCTGTTGT
CTGGTTCTCTTTTGCAGAACCTGCAGGAAGCATGGACCACTACCTCGACATCAGGCTCAGGCCAGACCCA
GAGTTCCCACCAGCCCAGCTCATGTCCGTCCTCTTCGGCAAGCTCCACCAGGCCCTCGTGGCCCAGGGCG
GCGACAGGATCGGCGTGTCCTTCCCAGACCTCGACGAGTCCAGGTCCAGGCTCGGCGAGAGGCTCCGCAT
CCACGCCTCCGCCGACGACCTCAGGGCCCTCCTCGCCAGGCCGTGGCTGGAGGGCCTCAGGGACCACCTC
CAGTTCGGCGAGCCAGCCGTGGTGCCACACCCAACCCCATACAGGCAAGTGTCCAGGGTGCAAGCCAAGT
CCAACCCAGAGAGGCTCAGGAGGAGGCTCATGAGGAGGCACGACCTCTCCGAGGAAGAGGCCAGGAAGCG
CATCCCAGACACCGTGGCCAGGGCCCTCGACCTCCCATTCGTGACCCTCAGGTCCCAGTCCACCGGCCAG
CACTTCCGCCTCTTCATCAGGCACGGCCCACTCCAGGTGACCGCCGAGGAGGGCGGCTTTACCTGCTACG
GCCTCTCCAAGGGCGGCTTCGTGCCGTGGTTCTGATAACTCGAGGTTCGAGTATTATGGCATTGGGAAAA
CTGTTTTTCTTGTACCATTTGTTGTGCTTGTAATTTACTGTGTTTTTTATTCGGTTTTCGCTATCGAACT
GTGAAATGGAAATGGATGGAGAAGAGTTAATGAATGATATGGTCCTTTTGTTCATTCTCAAATTAATATT
ATTTGTTTTTTCTCTTATTTGTTGTGTGTTGAATTTGAAATTATAAGAGATATGCAAACATTTTGTTTTG
AGTAAAAATGTGTCAAATCGTGGCCTCTAATGACCGAAGTTAATATGAGGAGTAAAACACTTGTAGTTGT
GAGCTCGCGCGTAGTCCTCGGTAATATCGCAGAACAAAAGTACCTGATATCGAGTGTACTTCAAGTCACA
CCGGCGAGTGACTAGCAGGTGATGAAAAGCCTTAGGGTCAGGTGGCACTTTTCGGGGAAATGTGCGATGA
ACCCCTATTTGTTTATTTTTCTAAATACATTCAAATATGTATCCGCTAATGAGACAATAACCCTGATAAA
TGCTTCAATTATATTGAAAAAGGAAGAGTATGAGTATCCAACATTTCCGTGTCGCCCTTATTCCCTTTTT
TGCGGCCTTCTGCCTTCCTGTTTTTGCTCACCCAGAAACGCTGGTGAAAGTAAAAGATGCTGAAGATCAG
TTGGGTGCCCGAGTGGGTTACATTGAACTGGATCTCAACAGCGGCAAAATCTTAGAGAGTTTTCGCCCCG
AAGAACGCTTCCCAATGATGAGCACTTTCAAAGTTCTGCTATGTGGCGCGGTGTTATCCCGTATTGATGC
TGGGCAAGAGCAACTCGGTCGCCGCATACACTATTCTCAGAATGACTTGGTTGAGTATTCACCAGTCACA
GAAAAGCATCTTACGGATGGCATGACAGTAAGAGAATTATGTAGTGCTGCCATAACCATGAGTGATAACA
CTGCGGCCAACTTACTTCTGACAACGATTGGAGGACCGAAGGAGCTAACCGCTTTTTTGCACAACATGGG
GGATCATGTAACTCGCCTTGATCGTTGGGAACCGGAGCTGAATGAAGCCATACCAAACGACGAGCGTGAC
ACCACGATGCCTGTAGCAATGGCAACAACTCTCCGCAAACTATTAACTGGCGAACTACTTACTCTTGCTT
CACGCCAGCAACTCATTGACTGGATGGAGGCGGACAAAGTTGCAGGACCACTTCTGCGCTCGGCACTTCC
GGCTGGCTGGTTTATTGCTGATAAATCTGGAGCCGGTGAGCGTGGGTCTCGCGGTATCATTGCAGCACTG
GGGCCAGATGGTAAGCCCTCCCGTATCGTAGTTATCTACACGACGGGGAGTCAGGCAACTATGGATGAAC
GAAATAGACAGATCGCTGAGATAGGTGCCTCACTGATTAAGCATTGGTAACTGTCAGACGAAGGGAAATA
AATAGTAGCCCGCCTGATGTGCGGGCTTTTTTTTGGTGGTGGTTACCAGTGTCGCTTAGCTACCGTAGGT
CCTCTTAGGCGGTCCGATTAGCGACATAGTCATCAAT
Features (pLannotate 1.2.2; 5 found; start..end, strand, type, name):
     80..668     +  rep_origin     ori: high-copy-number ColE1/pMB1/pBR322/pUC origin of replication
   2762..3322    +  CDS            cas6f: CAS6_PSEAB - Also known as csy4. Experimental evidence at protein level: Swiss-Prot protein existence level 1. CRISPR (clustered regularly interspaced short palindromic repeat) is an adaptive immune system that provides protection against mobile genetic elements (viruses, transposable elements and conjugative plasmids). CRISPR clusters contain sequences complementary to antecedent mobile elements and target invading nucleic acids. CRISPR clusters are transcribed and processed into CRISPR RNA (crRNA). Processes pre-crRNA into individual crRNA units. Absolutely required for crRNA production or s
   3335..3640    +  terminator     E9 terminator (fragment): terminator and polyadenylation signal from the pea rbcS-E9 gene
   3779..3879    +  promoter       AmpR promoter: bla
   3880..4740    +  CDS            AmpR: β-lactamase; bla; confers resistance to ampicillin, carbenicillin, and related antibiotics
