[The description below was written by a language model from this plasmid's Addgene catalogue record and pLannotate feature annotations shown in this document.]
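Description:
pMOD_C2813 is a 4,867-nt "module C" plasmid from a modular plant genome-engineering toolkit, built on the pMOD_C0000 backbone and classed as a CRISPR vector. It is maintained in E. coli as a high-copy plasmid through a ColE1/pUC-type origin of replication and is selected with ampicillin via a β-lactamase (AmpR) gene driven by its native bla promoter. No plant selectable marker or T-DNA borders are annotated. As a module plasmid it appears intended as an intermediate whose cassette is combined with other modules in a final plant transformation vector, although the record does not describe the assembly scheme.

The payload is a plant expression cassette for Csy4 (Cas6f), the Pseudomonas aeruginosa CRISPR endoribonuclease that processes pre-crRNA into individual crRNA units. According to the catalogue entry, the coding sequence is driven by the PvUbi2 promoter. The automated annotation does not label that promoter, but an unannotated stretch of roughly 2 kb upstream of the Csy4 CDS could accommodate it. The gene is followed by the terminator and polyadenylation signal from the pea rbcS-E9 gene. In genome-editing systems, Csy4 is typically co-expressed with a polycistronic transcript in which guide RNAs are separated by Csy4 recognition sites, so that cleavage releases several functional guides from one transcript and permits multiplexed targeting.

The plasmid also carries a BaeI restriction site, listed in the record but not annotated in the feature table, for cloning a gene-targeting (GT) donor template. This lets the same module supply both the guide-processing enzyme and a repair template for homology-directed modification in plants.
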