Addgene plasmid #91092: pMOD_C2813
Purpose: Module C, Promoter: PvUbi2, Gene: Csy4 (+ BaeI site for GT donor cloning), Terminator: pea rbcsE9
Depositing lab: Daniel Voytas. Depositing organization: University of Minnesota. Publication: A multi-purpose toolkit to enable advanced genome engineering in plants. Cermak T, Curtin SJ, Gil-Humanes J, Cegan R, Kono TJY, Konecna E, Belanto JJ, Starker CG, Mathre JW, Greenstein RL, Voytas DF. Plant Cell. 2017 May 18. pii: tpc.00922.2016. doi: 10.1105/tpc.16.00922. PubMed 28522548.
Backbone
  Vector backbone: pMOD_C0000
  Vector type: CRISPR
Growth in bacteria
  Bacterial resistance: Ampicillin, 100 μg/mL
  Growth temperature: 37°C
  Growth strain: DH5alpha
  Copy number: High Copy
Gene/Insert
  Gene/Insert name: Csy4 (+ BaeI site for GT donor cloning)
  Species: Synthetic
  Promoter: PvUbi2
  Cloning method: Gibson Cloning
  Sequencing primers: 5′ unknown
Terms and licenses: Academic/Nonprofit Terms; Industry Terms: Not Available to Industry
How to cite: pMOD_C2813 was a gift from Daniel Voytas (Addgene plasmid # 91092 ; http://n2t.net/addgene:91092 ; RRID:Addgene_91092)
